>Addgene plasmid #48029 | pICH49244 | depositor full sequence | sequence record 69029 | Full Sequence
GTGGTTTAAACTATCAGTGTTTGACAGGATATATTGGCGGGTAAACCTAAGAGAAAAGAGCGTTTATTAG
AATAATCGGATATTTAAAAGGGCGTGAAAAGGTTTATCCGTTCGTCCATTTGTATGTGCATGCCAACCAC
AGGGTTCCCCAGATCAGGCGCTGGCTGCTGAACCCCCAGCCGGAACTGACCCCACAAGGCCCTAGCGTTT
GCAATGCACCAGGTCATCATTGACCCAGGCGTGTTCCACCAGGCCGCTGCCTCGCAACTCTTCGCAGGCT
TCGCCGACCTGCTCGCGCCACTTCTTCACGCGGGTGGAATCCGATCCGCACATGAGGCGGAAGGTTTCCA
GCTTGAGCGGGTACGGCTCCCGGTGCGAGCTGAAATAGTCGAACATCCGTCGGGCCGTCGGCGACAGCTT
GCGGTACTTCTCCCATATGAATTTCGTGTAGTGGTCGCCAGCAAACAGCACGACGATTTCCTCGTCGATC
AGGACCTGGCAACGGGACGTTTTCTTGCCACGGTCCAGGACGCGGAAGCGGTGCAGCAGCGACACCGATT
CCAGGTGCCCAACGCGGTCGGACGTGAAGCCCATCGCCGTCGCCTGTAGGCGCGACAGGCATTCCTCGGC
CTTCGTGTAATACCGGCCATTGATCGACCAGCCCAGGTCCTGGCAAAGCTCGTAGAACGTGAAGGTGATC
GGCTCGCCGATAGGGGTGCGCTTCGCGTACTCCAACACCTGCTGCCACACCAGTTCGTCATCGTCGGCCC
GCAGCTCGACGCCGGTGTAGGTGATCTTCACGTCCTTGTTGACGTGGAAAATGACCTTGTTTTGCAGCGC
CTCGCGCGGGATTTTCTTGTTGCGCGTGGTGAACAGGGCAGAGCGGGCCGTGTCGTTTGGCATCGCTCGC
ATCGTGTCCGGCCACGGCGCAATATCGAACAAGGAAAGCTGCATTTCCTTGATCTGCTGCTTCGTGTGTT
TCAGCAACGCGGCCTGCTTGGCCTCGCTGACCTGTTTTGCCAGGTCCTCGCCGGCGGTTTTTCGCTTCTT
GGTCGTCATAGTTCCTCGCGTGTCGATGGTCATCGACTTCGCCAAACCTGCCGCCTCCTGTTCAAGACGA
CGCGAACGCTCCACGGCGGCCGATGGCGCGGGCAGGGCAGGGGGAGCCAGTTGCACGCTGTCGCGCTCGA
TCTTGGCCGTAGCTTGCTGGACCATCGAGCCGACGGACTGGAAGGTTTCGCGGGGCGCACGCATGACGGT
GCGGCTTGCGATGGTTTCGGCATCCTCGGCGGAAAACCCCGCGTCGATCAGTTCTTGCCTGTATGCCTTC
CGGTCAAACGTCCGATTCATTCACCCTCCTTGCGGGATTGCCCCGACTCACGCCGGGGCAATGTGCCCTT
ATTCCTGATTTGACCCGCCTGGTGCCTTGGTGTCCAGATAATCCACCTTATCGGCAATGAAGTCGGTCCC
GTAGACCGTCTGGCCGTCCTTCTCGTACTTGGTATTCCGAATCTTGCCCTGCACGAATACCAGCGACCCC
TTGCCCAAATACTTGCCGTGGGCCTCGGCCTGAGAGCCAAAACACTTGATGCGGAAGAAGTCGGTGCGCT
CCTGCTTGTCGCCGGCATCGTTGCGCCACATCTAGGATCTGCCAGGAACCGTAAAAAGGCCGCGTTGCTG
GCGTTTTTCCATAGGCTCCGCCCCCCTGACGAGCATCACAAAAATCGACGCTCAAGTCAGAGGTGGCGAA
ACCCGACAGGACTATAAAGATACCAGGCGTTTCCCCCTGGAAGCTCCCTCGTGCGCTCTCCTGTTCCGAC
CCTGCCGCTTACCGGATACCTGTCCGCCTTTCTCCCTTCGGGAAGCGTGGCGCTTTCTCATAGCTCACGC
TGTAGGTATCTCAGTTCGGTGTAGGTCGTTCGCTCCAAGCTGGGCTGTGTGCACGAACCCCCCGTTCAGC
CCGACCGCTGCGCCTTATCCGGTAACTATCGTCTTGAGTCCAACCCGGTAAGACACGACTTATCGCCACT
GGCAGCAGCCACTGGTAACAGGATTAGCAGAGCGAGGTATGTAGGCGGTGCTACAGAGTTCTTGAAGTGG
TGGCCTAACTACGGCTACACTAGAAGGACAGTATTTGGTATCTGCGCTCTGCTGAAGCCAGTTACCTTCG
GAAAAAGAGTTGGTAGCTCTTGATCCGGCAAACAAACCACCGCTGGTAGCGGTGGTTTTTTTGTTTGCAA
GCAGCAGATTACGCGCAGAAAAAAAGGATCTCAAGAAGATCCTTTGATCTTTTCTACGGGGTCTGACGCT
CAGTGGAACGAAAACTCACGTTAAGGGATTTTGGTCATGAGATTATCAAAAAGGATCTTCACCTAGATCC
TTTTAAATTAAAAATGAAGTTTTAAATCAATCTAAAGTATATATGAGTAAACTTGGTCTGACAGTTACCA
ATGCTTAATCAGTGAGGCACCTATCTCAGCGATCTGTCTATTTCGTTCATCCATAGTTGCCTGACTCCCC
GTCGTGTAGATAACTACGATACGGGAGGGCTTACCATCTGGCCCCAGTGCTGCAATGATACCGCGAGAAC
CACGCTCACCGGCTCCAGATTTATCAGCAATAAACCAGCCAGCCGGAAGGGCCGAGCGCAGAAGTGGTCC
TGCAACTTTATCCGCCTCCATCCAGTCTATTAATTGTTGCCGGGAAGCTAGAGTAAGTAGTTCGCCAGTT
AATAGTTTGCGCAACGTTGTTGCCATTGCTACAGGCATCGTGGTGTCACGCTCGTCGTTTGGTATGGCTT
CATTCAGCTCCGGTTCCCAACGATCAAGGCGAGTTACATGATCCCCCATGTTGTGCAAAAAAGCGGTTAG
CTCCTTCGGTCCTCCGATCGTTGTCAGAAGTAAGTTGGCCGCAGTGTTATCACTCATGGTTATGGCAGCA
CTGCATAATTCTCTTACTGTCATGCCATCCGTAAGATGCTTTTCTGTGACTGGTGAGTACTCAACCAAGT
CATTCTGAGAATAGTGTATGCGGCGACCGAGTTGCTCTTGCCCGGCGTCAATACGGGATAATACCGCGCC
ACATAGCAGAACTTTAAAAGTGCTCATCATTGGAAAACGTTCTTCGGGGCGAAAACTCTCAAGGATCTTA
CCGCTGTTGAGATCCAGTTCGATGTAACCCACTCGTGCACCCAACTGATCTTCAGCATCTTTTACTTTCA
CCAGCGTTTCTGGGTGAGCAAAAACAGGAAGGCAAAATGCCGCAAAAAAGGGAATAAGGGCGACACGGAA
ATGTTGAATACTCATACTCTTCCTTTTTCAATATTATTGAAGCATTTATCAGGGTTATTGTCTCATGAGC
GGATACATATTTGAATGTATTTAGAAAAATAAACAAATAGGGGTTCCGCGCACGAATTGGCCAGCGCTGC
CATTTTTGGGGTGAGGCCGTTCGCGGCCGAGGGGCGCAGCCCCTGGGGGGATGGGAGGCCCGCGTTAGCG
GGCCGGGAGGGTTCGAGAAGGGGGGGCACCCCCCTTCGGCGTGCGCGGTCACGCGCACAGGGCGCAGCCC
TGGTTAAAAACAAGGTTTATAAATATTGGTTTAAAAGCAGGTTAAAAGACAGGTTAGCGGTGGCCGAAAA
ACGGGCGGAAACCCTTGCAAATGCTGGATTTTCTGCCTGTGGACAGCCCCTCAAATGTCAATAGGTGCGC
CCCTCATCTGTCAGCACTCTGCCCCTCAAGTGTCAAGGATCGCGCCCCTCATCTGTCAGTAGTCGCGCCC
CTCAAGTGTCAATACCGCAGGGCACTTATCCCCAGGCTTGTCCACATCATCTGTGGGAAACTCGCGTAAA
ATCAGGCGTTTTCGCCGATTTGCGAGGCTGGCCAGCTCCACGTCGCCGGCCGAAATCGAGCCTGCCCCTC
ATCTGTCAACGCCGCGCCGGGTGAGTCGGCCCCTCAAGTGTCAACGTCCGCCCCTCATCTGTCAGTGAGG
GCCAAGTTTTCCGCGAGGTATCCACAACGCCGGCGGCCGCGGTGTCTCGCACACGGCTTCGACGGCGTTT
CTGGCGCGTTTGCAGGGCCATAGACGGCCGCCAGCCCAGCGGCGAGGGCAACCAGCCCGGTGAGCGTCGC
AAAGGAGATCCTGATCTGACTGATGGGCTGCCTGTATCGAGTGGTGATTTTGTGCCGAGCTGCCGGTCGG
GGAGCTGTTGGCTGGCTGGTGGCAGGATATATTGTGGTGTAAACAAATTGACGCTTAGACAACTTAATAA
CACATTGCGGACGTTTTTAATGTACTGGGGTGGATGCAGTGGGCCCCACTCTGTGAAGACAATGCCTGAG
ACCGCAGCTGGCACGACAGGTTTCCCGACTGGAAAGCGGGCAGTGAGCGCAACGCAATTAATGTGAGTTA
GCTCACTCATTAGGCACCCCAGGCTTTACACTTTATGCTTCCGGCTCGTATGTTGTGTGGAATTGTGAGC
GGATAACAATTTCACACAGGAAACAGCTATGACCATGATTACGCCAAGCTTGCATGCCTGCAGGTCGACT
CTAGAGGATCCCCGGGTACCGAGCTCGAATTCACTGGCCGTCGTTTTACAACGTCGTGACTGGGAAAACC
CTGGCGTTACCCAACTTAATCGCCTTGCAGCACATCCCCCTTTCGCCAGCTGGCGTAATAGCGAAGAGGC
CCGCACCGATCGCCCTTCCCAACAGTTGCGCAGCCTGAATGGCGAATGGCGCCTGATGCGGTATTTTCTC
CTTACGCATCTGTGCGGTATTTCACACCGCATATGGTGCACTCTCAGTACAATCTGCTCTGATGCCGCAT
AGTTAAGCCAGCCCCGACACCCGCCAACACCCGCTGACGCGCCCTGACGGGCTTGTCTGCTCCCGGCATC
CGCTTACAGACAAGCTGTGACGGTCTCAGGGATTGTCTTCACGAA
Features (pLannotate 1.2.2; 15 found; start..end, strand, type, name):
     22..46      +  misc_feature   RB T-DNA repeat: right border repeat from nopaline C58 T-DNA
    158..178     -  CDS            TetR (fragment): tetracycline resistance regulatory protein; tetR
    205..1350    -  CDS            trfA: TRFA_ECOLX - Experimental evidence at protein level: Swiss-Prot protein existence level 1. Also involved in plasmid copy number control, promoting intermolecular coupling of protein bound iterons at oriV, which inhibits replication initiation. From Escherichia coli.
   1686..2274    -  rep_origin     ori: high-copy-number ColE1/pMB1/pBR322/pUC origin of replication
   2445..3305    -  CDS            AmpR: β-lactamase; bla; confers resistance to ampicillin, carbenicillin, and related antibiotics
   3306..3410    -  promoter       AmpR promoter: bla
   3497..4128    -  rep_origin     oriV: incP origin of replication
   4220..4244    +  misc_feature   LB T-DNA repeat: left border repeat from nopaline C58 T-DNA
   4344..4386    +  CDS            lacI (fragment): lac repressor; lacI; The lac repressor binds to the lac operator to inhibit transcription in E. coli. This inhibition can be relieved by adding lactose or isopropyl-β-D-thiogalactopyranoside (IPTG).
   4399..4420    +  protein_bind   CAP binding site: CAP binding activates transcription in the presence of cAMP. E. coli catabolite activator protein
   4435..4465    +  promoter       lac promoter: promoter for the E. coli lac operon
   4473..4489    +  protein_bind   lac operator: The lac repressor binds to the lac operator to inhibit transcription in E. coli. This inhibition can be relieved by adding lactose or isopropyl-β-D-thiogalactopyranoside (IPTG). lac repressor encoded by lacI
   4526..4582    -  misc_feature   MCS: pUC18/19 multiple cloning site
   4579..4736    +  CDS            lacZα (fragment): LacZα fragment of β-galactosidase; lacZ fragment
   4742..4841    -  misc_feature   bom (fragment): basis of mobility region from pBR322
