[The description below was written by a language model from this plasmid's Addgene catalogue record and pLannotate feature annotations shown in this document.]
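Description:
pICH49244 is an empty-backbone plasmid from a modular cloning (MoClo) system for standardized assembly of multigene constructs. The depositor describes it as a "level 2 end linker", meaning a helper module used at the stage where several transcription units are joined into one multigene construct. The record gives no further detail on its fusion sites or the type IIS enzymes involved. It carries no gene insert, and the vector type is unspecified. The backbone is a self-made hybrid derived from pBIN19 and pUC19. Its listed size is 4349 bp, whereas the annotated full sequence is 4,945 nt, a difference probably explained by the lacZα cassette.

The feature table reflects this dual ancestry. From the pUC side come a high-copy ColE1/pUC origin and an ampicillin resistance gene (β-lactamase) with its own promoter, which provide propagation and selection in E. coli. From the pBIN19 side come the broad-host-range incP oriV and the trfA replication initiator gene, which together would allow replication in hosts such as Agrobacterium. That side also contributes the nopaline C58 T-DNA left and right border repeats. Small annotated fragments of TetR, lacI and the pBR322 bom region appear to be carry-over remnants rather than functional elements.

Between the left and right borders lies a lacZα cassette made up of a CAP binding site, lac promoter, lac operator, a pUC18/19 polylinker and a lacZα fragment. The catalogue lists LacZ alpha as the selectable marker. In this type of cloning system, such a cassette normally serves as a blue/white screening marker that shows whether the cassette is present in or absent from assembled products.
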