Addgene plasmid #48029: pICH49244
Purpose: (Empty Backbone)
Depositing lab: Sylvestre Marillonnet. Depositing organization: Leibniz Institute of Plant Biochemistry (IPB). Publication: A modular cloning system for standardized assembly of multigene constructs. Weber E, Engler C, Gruetzner R, Werner S, Marillonnet S. PLoS One. 2011 Feb 18;6(2):e16765. doi: 10.1371/journal.pone.0016765. PubMed 21364738.
Backbone
  Vector backbone: derived from pBIN19 and pUC19
  Backbone manufacturer: self-made
  Backbone size (bp): 4349
  Vector type: Unspecified
  Selectable markers: LacZ alpha
Growth in bacteria
  Bacterial resistance: Ampicillin, 100 μg/mL
  Growth temperature: 37°C
  Growth strain: DH10B
  Copy number: High Copy
Gene/Insert
  Gene/Insert name: None
Terms and licenses: Academic/Nonprofit Terms; Industry Terms: Not Available to Industry
Depositor comments: level 2 end linker
How to cite: pICH49244 was a gift from Sylvestre Marillonnet (Addgene plasmid # 48029 ; http://n2t.net/addgene:48029 ; RRID:Addgene_48029)
