>Addgene plasmid #48029 | pICH49244 | addgene partial sequence | sequence record 74353 | LB-F1  5'-gtggtgtaaacaaattgacgc-3'
TTGCGGACGTTTTTAATGTACTGGGGTGGATGCAGTGGGCCCCACTCTGTGAAGACAATGCCTGAGACCG
CAGCTGGCACGACAGGTTTCCCGACTGGAAAGCGGGCAGTGAGCGCAACGCAATTAATGTGAGTTAGCTC
ACTCATTAGGCACCCCAGGCTTTACACTTTATGCTTCCGGCTCGTATGTTGTGTGGAATTGTGAGCGGAT
AACAATTTCACACAGGAAACAGCTATGACCATGATTACGCCAAGCTTGCATGCCTGCAGGTCGACTCTAG
AGGATCCCCGGGTACCGAGCTCGAATTCACTGGCCGTCGTTTTACAACGTCGTGACTGGGAAAACCCTGG
CGTTACCCAACTTAATCGCCTTGCAGCACATCCCCCTTTCGCCAGCTGGCGTAATAGCGAAGAGGCCCGC
ACCGATCGCCCTTCCCAACAGTTGCGCAGCCTGAATGGCGAATGGCGCCTGATGCGGTATTTTCTCCTTA
CGCATCTGTGCGGTATTTCACACCGCATATGGTGCACTCTCAGTACAATCTGCTCTGATGCCGCATAGTT
AAGCCAGCCCCGACACCCGCCAACACCCGCTGACGCGCCCTGACGGGCTTGTCTGCTCCCGGCATCCGCT
TACAGACAAGCTGTGACGGTCTCAGGGATTGTCTTCACGAAGTGGTTTAAACTATCAGTGTTTGACAGGA
TATATTGGCGGGTAAACCTAAGAGAAAAGAGCGTTTATTAGAATAATCGGATATTTAAAAGGGCGTGAAA
AGGTTTATCCGTTCGTCCATTTGTATGTGCATGCCAACCACAGGGTTCCCCAGATCAGGCGCTGGCTGCT
GAACCCCCAGCCGGAACTGACCCCACAAGGCCCTAGCGTTTGCAATGCACCAGGTCATCATTGACCCAGG
CGTGTTCCACCAGGCCGCTGCCTCGCAACTCTTCGCAGGCTTCGCCGACCTGCTCGCGCCACTTCTTCAC
GCGGGTGGAATC
